Addgene plasmid #100865: pEGFP-mSPDEF deltaN5
Purpose: Mammalian expression of mouse SPDEF truncation
Depositing lab: Noah Shroyer. Depositing organization: Baylor College of Medicine. Publication: SPDEF Induces Quiescence of Colorectal Cancer Cells by Changing the Transcriptional Targets of beta-catenin. Lo YH, Noah TK, Chen MS, Zou W, Borras E, Vilar E, Shroyer NF. Gastroenterology. 2017 Jul;153(1):205-218.e8. doi: 10.1053/j.gastro.2017.03.048. Epub 2017 Apr 5. PubMed 28390865.
Backbone
  Vector backbone: pGFPC2
  Backbone manufacturer: Clontech
  Vector type: Mammalian Expression
Growth in bacteria
  Bacterial resistance: Kanamycin, 50 μg/mL
  Growth temperature: 37°C
  Growth strain: DH5alpha
  Copy number: High Copy
Gene/Insert
  Gene/Insert name: Spdef
  Species: M. musculus (mouse)
  Mutation: truncated protein 100-325aa
  Entrez Gene: Spdef (a.k.a. PDEF, Pse)
  Promoter: CMV
  Tag / fusion protein: EGFP (N terminal on backbone)
  Cloning method: Restriction Enzyme; 5′ cloning site EcoRI (unknown if destroyed); 3′ cloning site BamHI (unknown if destroyed)
Terms and licenses: Academic/Nonprofit Terms; Industry Terms: Not Available to Industry
How to cite: pEGFP-mSPDEF deltaN5 was a gift from Noah Shroyer (Addgene plasmid # 100865 ; http://n2t.net/addgene:100865 ; RRID:Addgene_100865)
