[The description below was written by a language model from this plasmid's Addgene catalogue record and pLannotate feature annotations shown in this document.]
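Description:
pEGFP-mSPDEF deltaN5 is a mammalian expression plasmid built on a Clontech EGFP C-terminal-fusion backbone (recorded as pGFPC2) that produces an N-terminally truncated form of mouse SPDEF fused to EGFP. The CMV immediate early enhancer and promoter drive an EGFP coding sequence, which runs through a short remnant of the multiple cloning site into the Spdef insert. The insert was cloned between EcoRI and BamHI and encodes residues 100–325, so the first 99 amino acids are missing. The automated annotation labels this roughly 675 bp fragment by homology to human SPDEF, but the catalogue entry gives the species as mouse. An SV40 polyadenylation signal terminates the transcript. The small large T antigen fragment annotated just upstream of it is probably part of that SV40-derived region rather than a functional element.

The rest of the 5.4 kb plasmid is standard for this vector family. A high-copy ColE1/pUC origin supports replication in E. coli, and an f1 origin allows single-stranded DNA production. The Tn5 NeoR/KanR gene sits behind tandem bacterial (bla) and SV40 early promoters and ends with an HSV TK polyadenylation signal. This arrangement gives kanamycin resistance in bacteria and can confer G418 resistance in transfected mammalian cells. The short ble and bGH poly(A) hits appear to be incidental fragments.

SPDEF is an ETS-family transcription factor. The "deltaN5" name suggests that this construct may belong to a series of deletion mutants, although the record does not describe such a series. The EGFP tag allows the truncated protein to be visualised and detected in transfected cells. The associated study examined how SPDEF induces quiescence in colorectal cancer cells by altering the transcriptional targets of beta-catenin.
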