Features (pLannotate 1.2.2; 16 found; start..end, strand, type, name):
      1..304     +  enhancer       CMV enhancer: human cytomegalovirus immediate early enhancer
    305..508     +  promoter       CMV promoter: human cytomegalovirus (CMV) immediate early promoter
    553..1269    +  CDS            EGFP: EGFP is a basic (constitutively fluorescent) green fluorescent protein published in 1996, derived from Aequorea victoria. It is reported to be a rapidly-maturing weak dimer with moderate acid sensitivity.
   1275..1309    +  misc_feature   MCS (fragment): multiple cloning site
   1312..1986    +  CDS            SPDEF (fragment): SPDEF_HUMAN - Also known as PDEF, PSE. Experimental evidence at protein level: Swiss-Prot protein existence level 1. May function as an androgen-independent transactivator of the prostate-specific antigen (PSA) promoter. Binds to 5'-GGAT-3' DNA sequences. May play a role in the regulation of the prostate gland and/or prostate cancer development. Acts as a transcriptional activator for SERPINB5 promoter. From Homo sapiens (Human).
   2012..2096    +  CDS            large T antigen (fragment): large T antigen from SV40 (simian virus 40)
   2119..2240    +  polyA_signal   SV40 poly(A) signal: SV40 polyadenylation signal
   2274..2702    -  rep_origin     f1 ori (sequence partly withheld): f1 bacteriophage origin of replication; arrow indicates direction of (+) strand synthesis
   2729..2833    +  promoter       AmpR promoter: bla
   2835..3192    +  promoter       SV40 promoter: SV40 enhancer and early promoter
   3227..4021    +  CDS            NeoR/KanR: aminoglycoside phosphotransferase from Tn5; aph(3')-II (or nptII); confers resistance to neomycin, kanamycin, and G418 (Geneticin®)
   4042..4194    +  CDS            ble (fragment): BLE_KLEPN - Experimental evidence at protein level: Swiss-Prot protein existence level 1. Binding protein with a strong affinity to the bleomycin family of antibiotics. Binds to CL990; an antimitotic-antibiotic compound. From Klebsiella pneumoniae.
   4253..4300    +  polyA_signal   HSV TK poly(A) signal: herpes simplex virus thymidine kinase polyadenylation signal (Cole and Stacy, 1985)
   4391..4407    -  polyA_signal   bGH poly(A) signal (fragment): bovine growth hormone polyadenylation signal
   4629..5217    +  rep_origin     ori: high-copy-number ColE1/pMB1/pBR322/pUC origin of replication
   5332..5391    +  enhancer       CMV enhancer (fragment): human cytomegalovirus immediate early enhancer
>Addgene plasmid #100865 | pEGFP-mSPDEF deltaN5 | addgene full sequence | sequence record 192932 | Addgene NGS Result
CGTTACATAACTTACGGTAAATGGCCCGCCTGGCTGACCGCCCAACGACCCCCGCCCATTGACGTCAATA
ATGACGTATGTTCCCATAGTAACGCCAATAGGGACTTTCCATTGACGTCAATGGGTGGAGTATTTACGGT
AAACTGCCCACTTGGCAGTACATCAAGTGTATCATATGCCAAGTACGCCCCCTATTGACGTCAATGACGG
TAAATGGCCCGCCTGGCATTATGCCCAGTACATGACCTTATGGGACTTTCCTACTTGGCAGTACATCTAC
GTATTAGTCATCGCTATTACCATGGTGATGCGGTTTTGGCAGTACATCAATGGGCGTGGATAGCGGTTTG
ACTCACGGGGATTTCCAAGTCTCCACCCCATTGACGTCAATGGGAGTTTGTTTTGGCACCAAAATCAACG
GGACTTTCCAAAATGTCGTAACAACTCCGCCCCATTGACGCAAATGGGCGGTAGGCGTGTACGGTGGGAG
GTCTATATAAGCAGAGCTGGTTTAGTGAACCGTCAGATCCGCTAGCGCTACCGGTCGCCACCATGGTGAG
CAAGGGCGAGGAGCTGTTCACCGGGGTGGTGCCCATCCTGGTCGAGCTGGACGGCGACGTAAACGGCCAC
AAGTTCAGCGTGTCCGGCGAGGGCGAGGGCGATGCCACCTACGGCAAGCTGACCCTGAAGTTCATCTGCA
CCACCGGCAAGCTGCCCGTGCCCTGGCCCACCCTCGTGACCACCCTGACCTACGGCGTGCAGTGCTTCAG
CCGCTACCCCGACCACATGAAGCAGCACGACTTCTTCAAGTCCGCCATGCCCGAAGGCTACGTCCAGGAG
CGCACCATCTTCTTCAAGGACGACGGCAACTACAAGACCCGCGCCGAGGTGAAGTTCGAGGGCGACACCC
TGGTGAACCGCATCGAGCTGAAGGGCATCGACTTCAAGGAGGACGGCAACATCCTGGGGCACAAGCTGGA
GTACAACTACAACAGCCACAACGTCTATATCATGGCCGACAAGCAGAAGAACGGCATCAAGGTGAACTTC
AAGATCCGCCACAACATCGAGGACGGCAGCGTGCAGCTCGCCGACCACTACCAGCAGAACACCCCCATCG
GCGACGGCCCCGTGCTGCTGCCCGACAACCACTACCTGAGCACCCAGTCCGCCCTGAGCAAAGACCCCAA
CGAGAAGCGCGATCACATGGTCCTGCTGGAGTTCGTGACCGCCGCCGGGATCACTCTCGGCATGGACGAG
CTGTACAAGTCCGGCCGGACTCAGATCTCGAGCTCAAGCTTCGAATTCTCTGGGAGCACGTTGGATGAGC
ACTCGCTAGAGCAGGTGCAATCGATGGTTGTGGGCGAGGTCCTGAAAGATATTGAGACGGCCTGCAAGCT
TCTGAACATCACAGCAGACCCTGGGGACTGGAGCCCTGGTAACGTGCAGAAGTGGCTTTTATGGACAGAA
CACCAGTACCGGCTGCCTCCAGCAGGCAAGGCCTTCCAGGAGCTGGGCGGTAAGGAGCTGTGCGCCATGT
CCGAGGAACAGTTCCGTCAGCGTGCACCCTTGGGTGGGGATGTACTGCATGCCCACCTGGACATCTGGAA
GTCAGCGGCCTGGATGAAGGAGAGGACCTCGCCTGGGACCCTTCACTACTGCGCCTCCACCAGCGAGGAG
GGCTGGACGGATGGTGAGGTGGACTCGTCGTGCTCCGGGCAGCCCATTCACCTGTGGCAGTTCCTGAAAG
AACTGCTGCTCAAGCCCCACAGCTATGGCCGCTTCATCCGCTGGCTCAACAAGGAGAAAGGCATCTTCAA
AATTGAGGACTCAGCACAGGTGGCCCGACTGTGGGGTGTGCGCAAGAACCGGCCAGCCATGAACTATGAT
AAACTAAGCCGCTCCATCCGCCAGTATTACAAGAAGGGCATCATTCGTAAACCCGACATCTCTCAGCGCC
TTGTCTACCAATTTGTGCATCCAGTCTGAGGATCCACCGGATCTAGATAACTGATCATAATCAGCCATAC
CACATTTGTAGAGGTTTTACTTGCTTTAAAAAACCTCCCACACCTCCCCCTGAACCTGAAACATAAAATG
AATGCAATTGTTGTTGTTAACTTGTTTATTGCAGCTTATAATGGTTACAAATAAAGCAATAGCATCACAA
ATTTCACAAATAAAGCATTTTTTTCACTGCATTCTAGTTGTGGTTTGTCCAAACTCATCAATGTATCTTA
ACGCGTAAATTGTAAGCGTTAATATTTTGTTAAAATTCGCGTTAAATTTTTGTTAAATCAGCTCATTTTT
TAACCAATAGGCCGAAATCGGCAAAATCCCTTATAAATCAAAAGAATAGACCGAGATAGGGT
[37 nt withheld, positions 2373-2409]
AAAGAACGTGGACTCCAACGTCAAAGG
[49 nt withheld, positions 2437-2485]
T
[91 nt withheld, positions 2487-2577]
G
[124 nt withheld, positions 2579-2702]
CAGGTGGCACTTTTCGGGGAAATGTGCGCGGAACCCCTATTTGTTTATTTTTCTAAATACATTCAAATAT
GTATCCGCTCATGAGACAATAACCCTGATAAATGCTTCAATAATATTGAAAAAGGAAGAGTCCTGAGGCG
GAAAGAACCAGCTGTGGAATGTGTGTCAGTTAGGGTGTGGAAAGTCCCCAGGCTCCCCAGCAGGCAGAAG
TATGCAAAGCATGCATCTCAATTAGTCAGCAACCAGGTGTGGAAAGTCCCCAGGCTCCCCAGCAGGCAGA
AGTATGCAAAGCATGCATCTCAATTAGTCAGCAACCATAGTCCCGCCCCTAACTCCGCCCATCCCGCCCC
TAACTCCGCCCAGTTCCGCCCATTCTCCGCCCCATGGCTGACTAATTTTTTTTATTTATGCAGAGGCCGA
GGCCGCCTCGGCCTCTGAGCTATTCCAGAAGTAGTGAGGAGGCTTTTTTGGAGGCCTAGGCTTTTGCAAA
GATCGATCAAGAGACAGGATGAGGATCGTTTCGCATGATTGAACAAGATGGATTGCACGCAGGTTCTCCG
GCCGCTTGGGTGGAGAGGCTATTCGGCTATGACTGGGCACAACAGACAATCGGCTGCTCTGATGCCGCCG
TGTTCCGGCTGTCAGCGCAGGGGCGCCCGGTTCTTTTTGTCAAGACCGACCTGTCCGGTGCCCTGAATGA
ACTGCAAGACGAGGCAGCGCGGCTATCGTGGCTGGCCACGACGGGCGTTCCTTGCGCAGCTGTGCTCGAC
GTTGTCACTGAAGCGGGAAGGGACTGGCTGCTATTGGGCGAAGTGCCGGGGCAGGATCTCCTGTCATCTC
ACCTTGCTCCTGCCGAGAAAGTATCCATCATGGCTGATGCAATGCGGCGGCTGCATACGCTTGATCCGGC
TACCTGCCCATTCGACCACCAAGCGAAACATCGCATCGAGCGAGCACGTACTCGGATGGAAGCCGGTCTT
GTCGATCAGGATGATCTGGACGAAGAGCATCAGGGGCTCGCGCCAGCCGAACTGTTCGCCAGGCTCAAGG
CGAGCATGCCCGACGGCGAGGATCTCGTCGTGACCCATGGCGATGCCTGCTTGCCGAATATCATGGTGGA
AAATGGCCGCTTTTCTGGATTCATCGACTGTGGCCGGCTGGGTGTGGCGGACCGCTATCAGGACATAGCG
TTGGCTACCCGTGATATTGCTGAAGAGCTTGGCGGCGAATGGGCTGACCGCTTCCTCGTGCTTTACGGTA
TCGCCGCTCCCGATTCGCAGCGCATCGCCTTCTATCGCCTTCTTGACGAGTTCTTCTGAGCGGGACTCTG
GGGTTCGAAATGACCGACCAAGCGACGCCCAACCTGCCATCACGAGATTTCGATTCCACCGCCGCCTTCT
ATGAAAGGTTGGGCTTCGGAATCGTTTTCCGGGACGCCGGCTGGATGATCCTCCAGCGCGGGGATCTCAT
GCTGGAGTTCTTCGCCCACCCTAGGGGGAGGCTAACTGAAACACGGAAGGAGACAATACCGGAAGGAACC
CGCGCTATGACGGCAATAAAAAGACAGAATAAAACGCACGGTGTTGGGTCGTTTGTTCATAAACGCGGGG
TTCGGTCCCAGGGCTGGCACTCTGTCGATACCCCACCGAGACCCCATTGGGGCCAATACGCCCGCGTTTC
TTCCTTTTCCCCACCCCACCCCCCAAGTTCGGGTGAAGGCCCAGGGCTCGCAGCCAACGTCGGGGCGGCA
GGCCCTGCCATAGCCTCAGGTTACTCATATATACTTTAGATTGATTTAAAACTTCATTTTTAATTTAAAA
GGATCTAGGTGAAGATCCTTTTTGATAATCTCATGACCAAAATCCCTTAACGTGAGTTTTCGTTCCACTG
AGCGTCAGACCCCGTAGAAAAGATCAAAGGATCTTCTTGAGATCCTTTTTTTCTGCGCGTAATCTGCTGC
TTGCAAACAAAAAAACCACCGCTACCAGCGGTGGTTTGTTTGCCGGATCAAGAGCTACCAACTCTTTTTC
CGAAGGTAACTGGCTTCAGCAGAGCGCAGATACCAAATACTGTTCTTCTAGTGTAGCCGTAGTTAGGCCA
CCACTTCAAGAACTCTGTAGCACCGCCTACATACCTCGCTCTGCTAATCCTGTTACCAGTGGCTGCTGCC
AGTGGCGATAAGTCGTGTCTTACCGGGTTGGACTCAAGACGATAGTTACCGGATAAGGCGCAGCGGTCGG
GCTGAACGGGGGGTTCGTGCACACAGCCCAGCTTGGAGCGAACGACCTACACCGAACTGAGATACCTACA
GCGTGAGCTATGAGAAAGCGCCACGCTTCCCGAAGGGAGAAAGGCGGACAGGTATCCGGTAAGCGGCAGG
GTCGGAACAGGAGAGCGCACGAGGGAGCTTCCAGGGGGAAACGCCTGGTATCTTTATAGTCCTGTCGGGT
TTCGCCACCTCTGACTTGAGCGTCGATTTTTGTGATGCTCGTCAGGGGGGCGGAGCCTATGGAAAAACGC
CAGCAACGCGGCCTTTTTACGGTTCCTGGCCTTTTGCTGGCCTTTTGCTCACATGTTCTTTCCTGCGTTA
TCCCCTGATTCTGTGGATAACCGTATTACCGCCATGCATTAGTTATTAATAGTAATCAATTACGGGGTCA
TTAGTTCATAGCCCATATATGGAGTTCCG
